Addgene plasmid #114059: pLAP-MIS12-KARD-3A
Purpose: transfection in mammalian cells, combination of fluorescent protein fusion and tandem affinity purification
Depositing lab: Geert Kops. Depositing organization: University Medical Centre Utrecht. Publication: Integration of kinase and phosphatase activities by BUBR1 ensures formation of stable kinetochore-microtubule attachments. Suijkerbuijk SJ, Vleugel M, Teixeira A, Kops GJ. Dev Cell. 2012 Oct 16;23(4):745-55. doi: 10.1016/j.devcel.2012.09.005. PubMed 23079597.
Backbone
  Vector backbone: pIC58
  Backbone manufacturer: Cheeseman IM and Desai A, Science's STKE 2005;2005:l1
  Vector type: Mammalian Expression
Growth in bacteria
  Bacterial resistance: Kanamycin, 50 μg/mL
  Growth temperature: 37°C
  Growth strain: DH5alpha
  Copy number: High Copy
Gene/Insert
  Gene/Insert name: MIS12-KARD-3A
  Species: H. sapiens (human)
  Mutation: BUBR1-S670A, S676A and T680A
  Entrez Gene: BUB1B (a.k.a. BUB1beta, BUBR1, Bub1A, MAD3L, MVA1, SSK1, hBUBR1)
  Tag / fusion protein: YFP-TEV-S- Human LAP (N terminal on insert)
  Cloning method: Restriction Enzyme; 5′ cloning site Unknown (unknown if destroyed); 3′ cloning site Unknown (unknown if destroyed)
Terms and licenses: Academic/Nonprofit Terms; Industry Terms: Not Available to Industry
Depositor comments: based on pLAP-MIS12-KARD: point muations are not included in Sequence:partial 2
How to cite: pLAP-MIS12-KARD-3A was a gift from Geert Kops (Addgene plasmid # 114059 ; http://n2t.net/addgene:114059 ; RRID:Addgene_114059)
