[The description below was written by a language model from this plasmid's Addgene catalogue record and pLannotate feature annotations shown in this document.]
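Description:
pLAP-MIS12-KARD-3A is a mammalian expression plasmid built on the pIC58 LAP-tagging backbone and intended for transfection into mammalian cells. It is maintained in E. coli at high copy through a ColE1/pUC-type origin and selected with kanamycin. The single Tn5 NeoR/KanR gene sits behind tandem bacterial (bla) and SV40 early promoters and is followed by an HSV TK polyadenylation signal, so it can also confer G418 resistance in mammalian cells. An f1 origin is present as well. Short matches to an RSF origin, ble and the bGH poly(A) signal are annotated only as fragments and are probably backbone remnants.

The expression cassette is driven by the CMV immediate-early enhancer and promoter and terminated by an SV40 poly(A) signal. It encodes an N-terminal LAP (localisation and affinity purification) tag made up of EYFP, a TEV protease cleavage site and an S-tag. This lets the same fusion be imaged by fluorescence and purified in two steps, with TEV release between them. The tag is fused to human MIS12, a kinetochore protein of the MIS12 complex, followed by the KARD segment of human BUBR1 (BUB1B) carrying S670A, S676A and T680A substitutions that replace three phosphorylatable residues with alanine.

The feature table annotates MIS12 but not the KARD segment itself, which presumably lies in the unannotated stretch just downstream. The depositor also notes that the point mutations are absent from one of the partial sequences. Judging from its design and the associated publication title, the construct places a non-phosphorylatable KARD at kinetochores via MIS12, for studying how BUBR1 integrates kinase and phosphatase activities in kinetochore–microtubule attachment.
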