Features (pLannotate 1.2.2; 18 found; start..end, strand, type, name):
      1..50      +  rep_origin     RSF ori (fragment): Plasmids containing the RSF 1030 origin of replication can be propagated in E. coli cells that contain additional plasmids with compatible origins.
    118..421     +  enhancer       CMV enhancer: human cytomegalovirus immediate early enhancer
    422..625     +  promoter       CMV promoter: human cytomegalovirus (CMV) immediate early promoter
    670..1386    +  CDS            EYFP: EYFP is a basic (constitutively fluorescent) green/yellow fluorescent protein published in 1996, derived from Aequorea victoria. It is reported to be a very rapidly-maturing weak dimer with high acid sensitivity.
   1413..1431    +  misc_feature   MCS (fragment): pBluescript multiple cloning site
   1432..1451    +  CDS            capTEV™ (fragment): composite tag for in vivo biotinylation, TEV protease cleavage, and 6xHis tagging
   1465..1509    +  CDS            S-Tag: affinity and epitope tag derived from pancreatic ribonuclease A
   1528..2139    +  CDS            MIS12: MIS12_HUMAN - Experimental evidence at protein level: Swiss-Prot protein existence level 1. Part of the MIS12 complex which is required for normal chromosome alignment and segregation and for kinetochore formation during mitosis (PubMed:12515822, PubMed:15502821, PubMed:16585270). Essential for proper kinetochore microtubule attachments (PubMed:23891108). From Homo sapiens (Human).
   2230..2415    +  CDS            LT_SV40 (fragment): Experimental evidence at protein level: Swiss-Prot protein existence level 1. Isoform 17kT antigen targets host RBL2 for degradation and promotes cell proliferation. Transactivates host cyclin A promoter through its J domain. From Simian virus 40 (SV40).
   2441..2562    +  polyA_signal   SV40 poly(A) signal: SV40 polyadenylation signal
   2596..3024    -  rep_origin     f1 ori (sequence partly withheld): f1 bacteriophage origin of replication; arrow indicates direction of (+) strand synthesis
   3051..3155    +  promoter       AmpR promoter: bla
   3157..3514    +  promoter       SV40 promoter: SV40 enhancer and early promoter
   3549..4343    +  CDS            NeoR/KanR: aminoglycoside phosphotransferase from Tn5; aph(3')-II (or nptII); confers resistance to neomycin, kanamycin, and G418 (Geneticin®)
   4364..4516    +  CDS            ble (fragment): BLE_KLEPN - Experimental evidence at protein level: Swiss-Prot protein existence level 1. Binding protein with a strong affinity to the bleomycin family of antibiotics. Binds to CL990; an antimitotic-antibiotic compound. From Klebsiella pneumoniae.
   4575..4622    +  polyA_signal   HSV TK poly(A) signal: herpes simplex virus thymidine kinase polyadenylation signal (Cole and Stacy, 1985)
   4713..4729    -  polyA_signal   bGH poly(A) signal (fragment): bovine growth hormone polyadenylation signal
   4951..5539    +  rep_origin     ori: high-copy-number ColE1/pMB1/pBR322/pUC origin of replication
>Addgene plasmid #114059 | pLAP-MIS12-KARD-3A | addgene full sequence | sequence record 221658 | Addgene NGS Result
ATGTTCTTTCCTGCGTTATCCCCTGATTCTGTGGATAACCGTATTACCGCCATGCATTAGTTATTAATAG
TAATCAATTACGGGGTCATTAGTTCATAGCCCATATATGGAGTTCCGCGTTACATAACTTACGGTAAATG
GCCCGCCTGGCTGACCGCCCAACGACCCCCGCCCATTGACGTCAATAATGACGTATGTTCCCATAGTAAC
GCCAATAGGGACTTTCCATTGACGTCAATGGGTGGAGTATTTACGGTAAACTGCCCACTTGGCAGTACAT
CAAGTGTATCATATGCCAAGTACGCCCCCTATTGACGTCAATGACGGTAAATGGCCCGCCTGGCATTATG
CCCAGTACATGACCTTATGGGACTTTCCTACTTGGCAGTACATCTACGTATTAGTCATCGCTATTACCAT
GGTGATGCGGTTTTGGCAGTACATCAATGGGCGTGGATAGCGGTTTGACTCACGGGGATTTCCAAGTCTC
CACCCCATTGACGTCAATGGGAGTTTGTTTTGGCACCAAAATCAACGGGACTTTCCAAAATGTCGTAACA
ACTCCGCCCCATTGACGCAAATGGGCGGTAGGCGTGTACGGTGGGAGGTCTATATAAGCAGAGCTGGTTT
AGTGAACCGTCAGATCCGCTAGCGCTACCGGTCGCCACCATGGTGAGCAAGGGCGAGGAGCTGTTCACCG
GGGTGGTGCCCATCCTGGTCGAGCTGGACGGCGACGTAAACGGCCACAAGTTCAGCGTGTCCGGCGAGGG
CGAGGGCGATGCCACCTACGGCAAGCTGACCCTGAAGTTCATCTGCACCACCGGCAAGCTGCCCGTGCCC
TGGCCCACCCTCGTGACCACCTTCGGCTACGGCCTGCAGTGCTTCGCCCGCTACCCCGACCACATGAAGC
AGCACGACTTCTTCAAGTCCGCCATGCCCGAAGGCTACGTCCAGGAGCGCACCATCTTCTTCAAGGACGA
CGGCAACTACAAGACCCGCGCCGAGGTGAAGTTCGAGGGCGACACCCTGGTGAACCGCATCGAGCTGAAG
GGCATCGACTTCAAGGAGGACGGCAACATCCTGGGGCACAAGCTGGAGTACAACTACAACAGCCACAACG
TCTATATCATGGCCGACAAGCAGAAGAACGGCATCAAGGTGAACTTCAAGATCCGCCACAACATCGAGGA
CGGCAGCGTGCAGCTCGCCGACCACTACCAGCAGAACACCCCCATCGGCGACGGCCCCGTGCTGCTGCCC
GACAACCACTACCTGAGCTACCAGTCCGCCCTGAGCAAAGACCCCAACGAGAAGCGCGATCACATGGTCC
TGCTGGAGTTCGTGACCGCCGCCGGGATCACTCTCGGCATGGACGAGCTGTACAAGTCCGGAGGGGATCG
GTGGAGCTCCACCGGTGGCGGCCGCTCTAGAGAGAATCTTTATTTTCAGGGCGCCGCCAAATTCAAAGAA
ACCGCTGCTGCTAAATTCGAACGCCAGCACATGGACAGCGGAGGTGGAGGTACTAGATCTGTGGATCCAA
TGACCTACGAGGCCCAGTTCTTTGGCTTCACGCCACAAACGTGCATGCTTCGGATCTACATTGCATTTCA
AGACTACCTATTTGAAGTGATGCAGGCCGTTGAACAGGTTATTCTGAAGAAGCTGGATGGCATCCCAGAC
TGTGACATTAGCCCAGTGCAGATTCGCAAATGCACAGAGAAGTTTCTTTGCTTCATGAAAGGACATTTTG
ATAACCTTTTTAGCAAAATGGAGCAACTGTTTTTGCAGCTGATTTTACGTATTCCCTCAAACATCTTGCT
TCCTGAAGATAAATGTAAGGAGACACCTTATAGTGAGGAAGATTTTCAGCATCTCCAGAAAGAAATTGAA
CAGTTACAGGAGAAGTACAAGACTGAATTATGTACTAAGCAGGCCCTTCTTGCAGAATTAGAAGAGCAAA
AAATTGTTCAGGCCAAACTCAAACAGACGTTGACTTTCTTTGATGAGCTTCATAATGTTGGCAGAGATCA
TGGGACTAGTGATTTTAGGGAGAGTTTAGTATCCCTGGTTCAGAACTCCAGAAAACTACAGAACATTAGA
GACAATGTGGAAAAGGAATCGAAACGACTGAAAATATCTTCTAGTCTCGACAAGACCTCTGAGGACCAGC
AGACAGCTTGTGGCACTATCTACAGTCAGACTCTCAGCATCAAGAAGCTGGCCCCAATTATTGAAGACGC
TCGTGAAGCCGCACACTCCTCTGGCTTCTCTGGTTCTTCTGCCTCGGTTGCAAGCACCTCCTCCTGACTG
AGGATCCACCGGATCTAGATAACTGATCATAATCAGCCATACCACATTTGTAGAGGTTTTACTTGCTTTA
AAAAACCTCCCACACCTCCCCCTGAACCTGAAACATAAAATGAATGCAATTGTTGTTGTTAACTTGTTTA
TTGCAGCTTATAATGGTTACAAATAAAGCAATAGCATCACAAATTTCACAAATAAAGCATTTTTTTCACT
GCATTCTAGTTGTGGTTTGTCCAAACTCATCAATGTATCTTAAGGCGTAAATTGTAAGCGTTAATATTTT
GTTAAAATTCGCGTTAAATTTTTGTTAAATCAGCTCATTTTTTAACCAATAGGCCGAAATCGGCAAAATC
CCTTATAAATCAAAAGAATAGACCGAGATAGGGT
[37 nt withheld, positions 2695-2731]
AAAGAACGTGGACTCCAACGTCAAAGG
[49 nt withheld, positions 2759-2807]
T
[91 nt withheld, positions 2809-2899]
G
[124 nt withheld, positions 2901-3024]
CAGGTGGCACTTTTCGGGGAAATGTGCGCGGAACCCCTATTTGTTTATTTTTCTAAATACATTCAAATAT
GTATCCGCTCATGAGACAATAACCCTGATAAATGCTTCAATAATATTGAAAAAGGAAGAGTCCTGAGGCG
GAAAGAACCAGCTGTGGAATGTGTGTCAGTTAGGGTGTGGAAAGTCCCCAGGCTCCCCAGCAGGCAGAAG
TATGCAAAGCATGCATCTCAATTAGTCAGCAACCAGGTGTGGAAAGTCCCCAGGCTCCCCAGCAGGCAGA
AGTATGCAAAGCATGCATCTCAATTAGTCAGCAACCATAGTCCCGCCCCTAACTCCGCCCATCCCGCCCC
TAACTCCGCCCAGTTCCGCCCATTCTCCGCCCCATGGCTGACTAATTTTTTTTATTTATGCAGAGGCCGA
GGCCGCCTCGGCCTCTGAGCTATTCCAGAAGTAGTGAGGAGGCTTTTTTGGAGGCCTAGGCTTTTGCAAA
GATCGATCAAGAGACAGGATGAGGATCGTTTCGCATGATTGAACAAGATGGATTGCACGCAGGTTCTCCG
GCCGCTTGGGTGGAGAGGCTATTCGGCTATGACTGGGCACAACAGACAATCGGCTGCTCTGATGCCGCCG
TGTTCCGGCTGTCAGCGCAGGGGCGCCCGGTTCTTTTTGTCAAGACCGACCTGTCCGGTGCCCTGAATGA
ACTGCAAGACGAGGCAGCGCGGCTATCGTGGCTGGCCACGACGGGCGTTCCTTGCGCAGCTGTGCTCGAC
GTTGTCACTGAAGCGGGAAGGGACTGGCTGCTATTGGGCGAAGTGCCGGGGCAGGATCTCCTGTCATCTC
ACCTTGCTCCTGCCGAGAAAGTATCCATCATGGCTGATGCAATGCGGCGGCTGCATACGCTTGATCCGGC
TACCTGCCCATTCGACCACCAAGCGAAACATCGCATCGAGCGAGCACGTACTCGGATGGAAGCCGGTCTT
GTCGATCAGGATGATCTGGACGAAGAGCATCAGGGGCTCGCGCCAGCCGAACTGTTCGCCAGGCTCAAGG
CGAGCATGCCCGACGGCGAGGATCTCGTCGTGACCCATGGCGATGCCTGCTTGCCGAATATCATGGTGGA
AAATGGCCGCTTTTCTGGATTCATCGACTGTGGCCGGCTGGGTGTGGCGGACCGCTATCAGGACATAGCG
TTGGCTACCCGTGATATTGCTGAAGAGCTTGGCGGCGAATGGGCTGACCGCTTCCTCGTGCTTTACGGTA
TCGCCGCTCCCGATTCGCAGCGCATCGCCTTCTATCGCCTTCTTGACGAGTTCTTCTGAGCGGGACTCTG
GGGTTCGAAATGACCGACCAAGCGACGCCCAACCTGCCATCACGAGATTTCGATTCCACCGCCGCCTTCT
ATGAAAGGTTGGGCTTCGGAATCGTTTTCCGGGACGCCGGCTGGATGATCCTCCAGCGCGGGGATCTCAT
GCTGGAGTTCTTCGCCCACCCTAGGGGGAGGCTAACTGAAACACGGAAGGAGACAATACCGGAAGGAACC
CGCGCTATGACGGCAATAAAAAGACAGAATAAAACGCACGGTGTTGGGTCGTTTGTTCATAAACGCGGGG
TTCGGTCCCAGGGCTGGCACTCTGTCGATACCCCACCGAGACCCCATTGGGGCCAATACGCCCGCGTTTC
TTCCTTTTCCCCACCCCACCCCCCAAGTTCGGGTGAAGGCCCAGGGCTCGCAGCCAACGTCGGGGCGGCA
GGCCCTGCCATAGCCTCAGGTTACTCATATATACTTTAGATTGATTTAAAACTTCATTTTTAATTTAAAA
GGATCTAGGTGAAGATCCTTTTTGATAATCTCATGACCAAAATCCCTTAACGTGAGTTTTCGTTCCACTG
AGCGTCAGACCCCGTAGAAAAGATCAAAGGATCTTCTTGAGATCCTTTTTTTCTGCGCGTAATCTGCTGC
TTGCAAACAAAAAAACCACCGCTACCAGCGGTGGTTTGTTTGCCGGATCAAGAGCTACCAACTCTTTTTC
CGAAGGTAACTGGCTTCAGCAGAGCGCAGATACCAAATACTGTTCTTCTAGTGTAGCCGTAGTTAGGCCA
CCACTTCAAGAACTCTGTAGCACCGCCTACATACCTCGCTCTGCTAATCCTGTTACCAGTGGCTGCTGCC
AGTGGCGATAAGTCGTGTCTTACCGGGTTGGACTCAAGACGATAGTTACCGGATAAGGCGCAGCGGTCGG
GCTGAACGGGGGGTTCGTGCACACAGCCCAGCTTGGAGCGAACGACCTACACCGAACTGAGATACCTACA
GCGTGAGCTATGAGAAAGCGCCACGCTTCCCGAAGGGAGAAAGGCGGACAGGTATCCGGTAAGCGGCAGG
GTCGGAACAGGAGAGCGCACGAGGGAGCTTCCAGGGGGAAACGCCTGGTATCTTTATAGTCCTGTCGGGT
TTCGCCACCTCTGACTTGAGCGTCGATTTTTGTGATGCTCGTCAGGGGGGCGGAGCCTATGGAAAAACGC
CAGCAACGCGGCCTTTTTACGGTTCCTGGCCTTTTGCTGGCCTTTTGCTCAC
