>Addgene plasmid #114059 | pLAP-MIS12-KARD-3A | depositor partial sequence | sequence record 215353 | Mis12
ATGTCTGTGGATCCAATGACCTACGAGGCCCAGTTCTTTGGCTTCACGCCACAAACGTGCATGCTTCGGA
TCTACATTGCATTTCAAGACTACCTATTTGAAGTGATGCAGGCCGTTGAACAGGTTATTCTGAAGAAGCT
GGATGGCATCCCAGACTGTGACATTAGCCCAGTGCAGATTCGCAAATGCACAGAGAAGTTTCTTTGCTTC
ATGAAAGGACATTTTGATAACCTTTTTAGCAAAATGGAGCAACTGTTTTTGCAGCTGATTTTACGTATTC
CCTCAAACATCTTGCTTCCTGAAGATAAATGTAAGGAGACACCTTATAGTGAGGAAGATTTTCAGCATCT
CCAGAAAGAAATTGAACAGTTACAGGAGAAGTACAAGACTGAATTATGTACTAAGCAGGCCCTTCTTGCA
GAATTAGAAGAGCAAAAAATTGTTCAGGCCAAACTCAAACAGACGTTGACTTTCTTTGATGAGCTTCATA
ATGTTGGCAGAGATCATGGGACTAGTGATTTTAGGGAGAGTTTAGTATCCCTGGTTCAGAACTCCAGAAA
ACTACAGAACATTAGAGACAATGTGGAAAAGGAATCGAAACGACTGAAAATATCTTAA
