>Addgene plasmid #114059 | pLAP-MIS12-KARD-3A | depositor partial sequence | sequence record 215354 | based on KARD: point muations are not included in Sequence:partial 2
CTAGTCGACAAGACCTCTGAGGACCAGCAGACAGCTTGTGGCACTATCTACAGTCAGACTCTCAGCATCA
AGAAGCTGAGCCCAATTATTGAAGACAGTCGTGAAGCCACACACTCCTCTGGCTTCTCTGGTTCTTCTGC
CTCGGTTGCAAGCACCTCCTCCTGACTGAGGATCCATC
